>Addgene plasmid #161016 | UBC1cer60G | addgene full sequence | sequence record 319137 | Addgene NGS Result
GTCAAGTCCTGGTCGTCGGTGCTGACGCGGGCATAGCCCAGCAGGCCAGCGGCGGCGCTCTTGTTCATGG
CGTAATGTCTCCGGTTCTAGTCGCAAGTATTCTACTTTATGCGACTAAAACACGCGACAAGAAAACGCCA
GGAAAAGGGCAGGGCGGCAGCCTGTCGCGTAACTTAGGACTTGTGCGACATGTCGTTTTCAGAAGACGGC
TGCACTGAACGTCAGAAGCCGACTGCACTATAGCAGCGGAGGGGTTGGATCAAAGTACTTTGATCCCGAG
GGGAACCCTGTGGTTGGCATGCACATACAAATGGACGAACGGATAAACCTTTTCACGCCCTTTTAAATAT
CCGATTATTCTAATAAACGCTCTTTTCTCTTAGGTTTACCCGCCAATATATCCTGTCAAACACTGATAGT
TTAAACTGAAGGCGGGAAACGACAATCTGATCCAAGCTCAAGCTGCTCTAGCATTCGCCATTCAGGCTGC
GCAACTGTTGGGAAGGGCGATCGGTGCGGGCCTCTTCGCTATTACGCCAGCTGGCGAAAGGGGGATGTGC
TGCAAGGCGATTAAGTTGGGTAACGCCAGGGTTTTCCCAGTCACGACGTTGTAAAACGACGGCCAGTGCC
AAGCTTGCATGCCTGCAGGTCGACTCTAGAGGATCCGTTTTGCTGATAGGTTTCGTCAGGATTGATATAT
GTTCGTAGGTAGCAGAAGAGACTAAAAGTAGTTTATTTTTTCGTCCTTTTGACCAAATGTTCAAAAGCCA
CATATCATTTCGTGGTAAGCGGTTGTATCTCAAAACATCAGTCTGATCTTAGTTGTTTTTGATTTAAGAG
CAAATCTCAATTTGAAGTCTGAGTACGAGCTAGTATGATCCAAATGCCTAGGCTTTGAGACGAGGCTTGA
AGATGAATTGGTTTGTCTAGAGAGATTGGAGAAACAAGACATACCACAAAAACATTTCTCTCTAGTAACA
AAAACATCACTCTACTCTACTCTTGTGGTTTGGGTCTGGATTTTAGTCCGGTTAGTGGTACAATGGTTTA
TATTGGTTTATTAGAAATATATAGTTTACGCTACATTAAGAAAAGTACTCTAATTTGTCATCTGAAGATT
TACATAAAAAAGATTACATGTCATCGTTGTATGTTAACTAACACTAATCTCCCGGTTAAAGTGTAGATTG
CCCTAAACGGTTTAATTCCGGTTAGGAACAAACCAACCACTCGCTCGGTCGTCCAAAGGGCAAAGCGAAT
CCAACTTTACAGATATGTCAGAGAGGAGCCAAGCTTCTAGAAGATCATTCATTCATCACTTATACGATCT
CTTCCCAAATTATTGATTTTTTTTACCCATTTCTCTCATCGCACGGTGATATTGAGAATCGCCGACCTGA
ATCGATCGGAAAACTTTCTCTGATTACCGGCGGTCAACACCGCTGAACACATATGTTTGTTTGACGACCT
CTTCTCTCCGCGATCTTTACCTCAACAACGAGATCTGTTTCCACGGTACCATTTTCATCCGATCTCTGTT
CTTCTATGTTTGTTTACTGGATCCGTTGATTTTACTTTCATCTTATCATTTGTGTGTGGCTATTTTGGTG
AATTGATGCGATCTTAAGCTGTTTCTAGGTTCAAGCCTTATATGTTTCTTCTAAGCTAATCATAGGTCGT
AGACTTGTTAGGAAGATTCGAATCTAGTACAAAGTTAGCAACTTTAGCATACGTAAATCGTTAGTAGTAA
TTTCTAGATTGATAGAGGTTCGAGACCTTAAAAGGTGATGAATATTTGGTGGGTTTTGTTTATTAGAAAG
AAAGGAGGATGATGGATCCGGTAGTAGTGCTGGGTTTGTGTTTGAGCTGTCTCCTGTTGCTGAGTCTCTG
GAAGCAATCCTACGGCGGTGGCAAACTGGGCGGAGGTGGCGGTGGAGCTAGCATGAAAATGGAGGAACTC
TTTAAAAAGCACAAGATCGTGGCAGTACTCCGGGCCAATAGCGTAGAGGAGGCTAAGAAAAAAGCTCTCG
CTGTGTTTCTGGGCGGCGTGCACTTGATCGAGATAACTTTTACGGTTCCTGACGCCGATACGGTCATCAA
AGAACTGAGTTTTTTGAAAGAAATGGGAGCAATAATCGGAGCCGGCACAGTTACGTCCGTGGAACAGTGT
CGGAAAGCAGTTGAGTCGGGCGCGGAGTTTATCGTTAGTCCGCATCTCGACGAGGAGATCAGCCAATTCT
GCAAAGAGAAAGGAGTATTTTACATGCCCGGCGTGATGACACCGACTGAGCTGGTCAAAGCTATGAAGCT
GGGCCACACTATACTCGCCCTGTTTCCAGGAGAAGTTGTTGGCCCTCAATTCGTAAAAGCGATGAAGGGT
CCCTTCCCCAACGTAAAATTCGTTCCAACGGGCGGAGTCAACCTGGATAACGTATGCGAGTGGTTTAAAG
CCGGCGTTTTGGCTGTTGGTGTAGGAAGTGCTCTCGTTAAAGGTACGCCTGTCGAAGTGGCTGAGAAAGC
TAAAGCCTTTGTTGAAAAGATACGTGGCTGTACCGAAGGAGGCAGCGGCGGATCAGGAGGGTCAGGTGGA
TCAGTAGATCTGACTAGTAAAGGAGAAGAACTTTTCACTGGAGTTGTCCCAATTCTTGTTGAATTAGATG
GTGATGTTAATGGGCACAAATTTTCTGTCAGTGGAGAGGGTGAAGGTGATGCAACATACGGAAAACTTAC
CCTTAAATTTATTTGCACTACTGGAAAACTACCTGTTCCGTGGCCAACACTTGTCACTACTTTCTCTTAT
GGTGTTCAATGCTTTTCAAGATACCCAGATCATATGAAGCGGCACGACTTCTTCAAGAGCGCCATGCCTG
AGGGATACGTGCAGGAGAGGACCATCTTCTTCAAGGACGACGGGAACTACAAGACACGTGCTGAAGTCAA
GTTTGAGGGAGACACCCTCGTCAACAGGATCGAGCTTAAGGGAATCGATTTCAAGGAGGACGGAAACATC
CTCGGCCACAAGTTGGAATACAACTACAACTCCCACAACGTATACATCATGGCCGACAAGCAAAAGAACG
GCATCAAAGCCAACTTCAAGACCCGCCACAACATCGAAGACGGCGGCGTGCAACTCGCTGATCATTATCA
ACAAAATACTCCAATTGGCGATGGCCCTGTCCTTTTACCAGACAACCATTACCTGTCCACACAATCTAAG
CTTTCGAAAGATCCCAACGAAAAGAGAGACCACATGGTCCTTCTTGAGTTTGTAACAGCTGCTGGGATTA
CACATGGCATGGATGAACTATACAAAGCTAGCCCATGGTAAGCTTTTTGTGATCTGATGATAAGTGGTTG
GTTCGTGTCTCATGCACTTGGGAGGTGATCTATTTCACCTGGTGTAGTTTGTGTTTCCGTCAGTTGGAAA
AACTTATCCCTATCGATTTCGTTTTCATTTTCTGCTTTTCTTTTATGTACCTTCGTTTGGGCTTGTAACG
GGCCTTTGTATTTCAACTCTCAATAATAATCCAAGTGCATGTTAAACAATTTGTCATCTGTTTCGGCTTT
GATATACTACTGGTGAAGATGGGCCGTACTACTGCATCACAACGAAAAATAATAATAAGATGAAAAACTT
GAAGTGGAAAAAAAAAAAACTTGAATGTTCACTACTACTCATTGACCATAATGTTTAACATACATAGCTC
AATAGTATTTTTGTGAATATGGCAACACAAACAGTCCAAAACAATTGTCTCTTACTATACCAAACCAAGG
GCGCCGCTTGTTTGCCACTCTTTGTGTGCAATAGTGTGATTACCACATCTCCACATTCAATATATTCCCT
GAATTATCTGACGATTTTGATGGCTCACTGTTTTCCCAAGTCTGGTACCCCACCTACATGGGGATCCTAA
CTCGAGCTGCAGGCTTCGGTACCGAGCTCGAATTCGTAATCATGTCATAGCTGTTTCCTGTGTGAAATTG
TTATCCGCTCACAATTCCACACAACATACGAGCCGGAAGCATAAAGTGTAAAGCCTGGGGTGCCTAATGA
GTGAGCTAACTCACATTAATTGCGTTGCGCTCACTGCCCGCTTTCCAGTCGGGAAACCTGTCGTGCCAGC
TGCATTAATGAATCGGCCAACGCGCGGGGAGAGGCGGTTTGCGTATTGGCTAGAGCAGCTTGCCAACATG
GTGGAGCACGACACTCTCGTCTACTCCAAGAATATCAAAGATACAGTCTCAGAAGACCAAAGGGCTATTG
AGACTTTTCAACAAAGGGTAATATCGGGAAACCTCCTCGGATTCCATTGCCCAGCTATCTGTCACTTCAT
CAAAAGGACAGTAGAAAAGGAAGGTGGCACCTACAAATGCCATCATTGCGATAAAGGAAAGGCTATCGTT
CAAGATGCCTCTGCCGACAGTGGTCCCAAAGATGGACCCCCACCCACGAGGAGCATCGTGGAAAAAGAAG
ACGTTCCAACCACGTCTTCAAAGCAAGTGGATTGATGTGAACATGGTGGAGCACGACACTCTCGTCTACT
CCAAGAATATCAAAGATACAGTCTCAGAAGACCAAAGGGCTATTGAGACTTTTCAACAAAGGGTAATATC
GGGAAACCTCCTCGGATTCCATTGCCCAGCTATCTGTCACTTCATCAAAAGGACAGTAGAAAAGGAAGGT
GGCACCTACAAATGCCATCATTGCGATAAAGGAAAGGCTATCGTTCAAGATGCCTCTGCCGACAGTGGTC
CCAAAGATGGACCCCCACCCACGAGGAGCATCGTGGAAAAAGAAGACGTTCCAACCACGTCTTCAAAGCA
AGTGGATTGATGTGATATCTCCACTGACGTAAGGGATGACGCACAATCCCACTATCCTTCGCAAGACCCT
TCCTCTATATAAGGAAGTTCATTTCATTTGGAGAGGACACGCTGAAATCACCAGTCTCTCTCTACAAATC
TATCTCTCTCGAGCTTTCGCAGATCCGGGGGGCAATGAGATATGAAAAAGCCTGAACTCACCGCGACGTC
TGTCGAGAAGTTTCTGATCGAAAAGTTCGACAGCGTCTCCGACCTGATGCAGCTCTCGGAGGGCGAAGAA
TCTCGTGCTTTCAGCTTCGATGTAGGAGGGCGTGGATATGTCCTGCGGGTAAATAGCTGCGCCGATGGTT
TCTACAAAGATCGTTATGTTTATCGGCACTTTGCATCGGCCGCGCTCCCGATTCCGGAAGTGCTTGACAT
TGGGGAGTTTAGCGAGAGCCTGACCTATTGCATCTCCCGCCGTTCACAGGGTGTCACGTTGCAAGACCTG
CCTGAAACCGAACTGCCCGCTGTTCTACAACCGGTCGCGGAGGCTATGGATGCGATCGCTGCGGCCGATC
TTAGCCAGACGAGCGGGTTCGGCCCATTCGGACCGCAAGGAATCGGTCAATACACTACATGGCGTGATTT
CATATGCGCGATTGCTGATCCCCATGTGTATCACTGGCAAACTGTGATGGACGACACCGTCAGTGCGTCC
GTCGCGCAGGCTCTCGATGAGCTGATGCTTTGGGCCGAGGACTGCCCCGAAGTCCGGCACCTCGTGCACG
CGGATTTCGGCTCCAACAATGTCCTGACGGACAATGGCCGCATAACAGCGGTCATTGACTGGAGCGAGGC
GATGTTCGGGGATTCCCAATACGAGGTCGCCAACATCTTCTTCTGGAGGCCGTGGTTGGCTTGTATGGAG
CAGCAGACGCGCTACTTCGAGCGGAGGCATCCGGAGCTTGCAGGATCGCCACGACTCCGGGCGTATATGC
TCCGCATTGGTCTTGACCAACTCTATCAGAGCTTGGTTGACGGCAATTTCGATGATGCAGCTTGGGCGCA
GGGTCGATGCGACGCAATCGTCCGATCCGGAGCCGGGACTGTCGGGCGTACACAAATCGCCCGCAGAAGC
GCGGCCGTCTGGACCGATGGCTGTGTAGAAGTACTCGCCGATAGTGGAAACCGACGCCCCAGCACTCGTC
CGAGGGCAAAGAAATAGAGTAGATGCCGACCGGGATCTGTCGATCGACAAGCTCGAGTTTCTCCATAATA
ATGTGTGAGTAGTTCCCAGATAAGGGAATTAGGGTTCCTATAGGGTTTCGCTCATGTGTTGAGCATATAA
GAAACCCTTAGTATGTATTTGTATTTGTAAAATACTTCTATCAATAAAATTTCTAATTCCTAAAACCAAA
ATCCAGTACTAAAATCCAGATCCCCCGAATTAATTCGGCGTTAATTCAGTACATTAAAAACGTCCGCAAT
GTGTTATTAAGTTGTCTAAGCGTCAATTTGTTTACACCACAATATATCCTGCCACCAGCCAGCCAACAGC
TCCCCGACCGGCAGCTCGGCACAAAATCACCACTCGATACAGGCAGCCCATCAGTCCGGGACGGCGTCAG
CGGGAGAGCCGTTGTAAGGCGGCAGACTTTGCTCATGTTACCGATGCTATTCGGAAGAACGGCAACTAAG
CTGCCGGGTTTGAAACACGGATGATCTCGCGGAGGGTAGCATGTTGATTGTAACGATGACAGAGCGTTGC
TGCCTGTGATCACCGCGGTTTCAAAATCGGCTCCGTCGATACTATGTTATACGCCAACTTTGAAAACAAC
TTTGAAAAAGCTGTTTTCTGGTATTTAAGGTTTTAGAATGCAAGGAACAGTGAATTGGAGTTCGTCTTGT
TATAATTAGCTTCTTGGGGTATCTTTAAATACTGTAGAAAAGAGGAAGGAAATAATAAATGGCTAAAATG
AGAATATCACCGGAATTGAAAAAACTGATCGAAAAATACCGCTGCGTAAAAGATACGGAAGGAATGTCTC
CTGCTAAGGTATATAAGCTGGTGGGAGAAAATGAAAACCTATATTTAAAAATGACGGACAGCCGGTATAA
AGGGACCACCTATGATGTGGAACGGGAAAAGGACATGATGCTATGGCTGGAAGGAAAGCTGCCTGTTCCA
AAGGTCCTGCACTTTGAACGGCATGATGGCTGGAGCAATCTGCTCATGAGTGAGGCCGATGGCGTCCTTT
GCTCGGAAGAGTATGAAGATGAACAAAGCCCTGAAAAGATTATCGAGCTGTATGCGGAGTGCATCAGGCT
CTTTCACTCCATCGACATATCGGATTGTCCCTATACGAATAGCTTAGACAGCCGCTTAGCCGAATTGGAT
TACTTACTGAATAACGATCTGGCCGATGTGGATTGCGAAAACTGGGAAGAAGACACTCCATTTAAAGATC
CGCGCGAGCTGTATGATTTTTTAAAGACGGAAAAGCCCGAAGAGGAACTTGTCTTTTCCCACGGCGACCT
GGGAGACAGCAACATCTTTGTGAAAGATGGCAAAGTAAGTGGCTTTATTGATCTTGGGAGAAGCGGCAGG
GCGGACAAGTGGTATGACATTGCCTTCTGCGTCCGGTCGATCAGGGAGGATATCGGGGAAGAACAGTATG
TCGAGCTATTTTTTGACTTACTGGGGATCAAGCCTGATTGGGAGAAAATAAAATATTATATTTTACTGGA
TGAATTGTTTTAGTACCTAGAATGCATGACCAAAATCCCTTAACGTGAGTTTTCGTTCCACTGAGCGTCA
GACCCCGTAGAAAAGATCAAAGGATCTTCTTGAGATCCTTTTTTTCTGCGCGTAATCTGCTGCTTGCAAA
CAAAAAAACCACCGCTACCAGCGGTGGTTTGTTTGCCGGATCAAGAGCTACCAACTCTTTTTCCGAAGGT
AACTGGCTTCAGCAGAGCGCAGATACCAAATACTGTCCTTCTAGTGTAGCCGTAGTTAGGCCACCACTTC
AAGAACTCTGTAGCACCGCCTACATACCTCGCTCTGCTAATCCTGTTACCAGTGGCTGCTGCCAGTGGCG
ATAAGTCGTGTCTTACCGGGTTGGACTCAAGACGATAGTTACCGGATAAGGCGCAGCGGTCGGGCTGAAC
GGGGGGTTCGTGCACACAGCCCAGCTTGGAGCGAACGACCTACACCGAACTGAGATACCTACAGCGTGAG
CTATGAGAAAGCGCCACGCTTCCCGAAGGGAGAAAGGCGGACAGGTATCCGGTAAGCGGCAGGGTCGGAA
CAGGAGAGCGCACGAGGGAGCTTCCAGGGGGAAACGCCTGGTATCTTTATAGTCCTGTCGGGTTTCGCCA
CCTCTGACTTGAGCGTCGATTTTTGTGATGCTCGTCAGGGGGGCGGAGCCTATGGAAAAACGCCAGCAAC
GCGGCCTTTTTACGGTTCCTGGCCTTTTGCTGGCCTTTTGCTCACATGTTCTTTCCTGCGTTATCCCCTG
ATTCTGTGGATAACCGTATTACCGCCTTTGAGTGAGCTGATACCGCTCGCCGCAGCCGAACGACCGAGCG
CAGCGAGTCAGTGAGCGAGGAAGCGGAAGAGCGCCTGATGCGGTATTTTCTCCTTACGCATCTGTGCGGT
ATTTCACACCGCATATGGTGCACTCTCAGTACAATCTGCTCTGATGCCGCATAGTTAAGCCAGTATACAC
TCCGCTATCGCTACGTGACTGGGTCATGGCTGCGCCCCGACACCCGCCAACACCCGCTGACGCGCCCTGA
CGGGCTTGTCTGCTCCCGGCATCCGCTTACAGACAAGCTGTGACCGTCTCCGGGAGCTGCATGTGTCAGA
GGTTTTCACCGTCATCACCGAAACGCGCGAGGCAGGGTGCCTTGATGTGGGCGCCGGCGGTCGAGTGGCG
ACGGCGCGGCTTGTCCGCGCCCTGGTAGATTGCCTGGCCGTAGGCCAGCCATTTTTGAGCGGCCAGCGGC
CGCGATAGGCCGACGCGAAGCGGCGGGGCGTAGGGAGCGCAGCGACCGAAGGGTAGGCGCTTTTTGCAGC
TCTTCGGCTGTGCGCTGGCCAGACAGTTATGCACAGGCCAGGCGGGTTTTAAGAGTTTTAATAAGTTTTA
AAGAGTTTTAGGCGGAAAAATCGCCTTTTTTCTCTTTTATATCAGTCACTTACATGTGTGACCGGTTCCC
AATGTACGGCTTTGGGTTCCCAATGTACGGGTTCCGGTTCCCAATGTACGGCTTTGGGTTCCCAATGTAC
GTGCTATCCACAGGAAAGAGACCTTTTCGACCTTTTTCCCCTGCTAGGGCAATTTGCCCTAGCATCTGCT
CCGTACATTAGGAACCGGCGGATGCTTCGCCCTCGATCAGGTTGCGGTAGCGCATGACTAGGATCGGGCC
AGCCTGCCCCGCCTCCTCCTTCAAATCGTACTCCGGCAGGTCATTTGACCCGATCAGCTTGCGCACGGTG
AAACAGAACTTCTTGAACTCTCCGGCGCTGCCACTGCGTTCGTAGATCGTCTTGAACAACCATCTGGCTT
CTGCCTTGCCTGCGGCGCGGCGTGCCAGGCGGTAGAGAAAACGGCCGATGCCGGGATCGATCAAAAAGTA
ATCGGGGTGAACCGTCAGCACGTCCGGGTTCTTGCCTTCTGTGATCTCGCGGTACATCCAATCAGCTAGC
TCGATCTCGATGTACTCCGGCCGCCCGGTTTCGCTCTTTACGATCTTGTAGCGGCTAATCAAGGCTTCAC
CCTCGGATACCGTCACCAGGCGGCCGTTCTTGGCCTTCTTCGTACGCTGCATGGCAACGTGCGTGGTGTT
TAACCGAATGCAGGTTTCTACCAGGTCGTCTTTCTGCTTTCCGCCATCGGCTCGCCGGCAGAACTTGAGT
ACGTCCGCAACGTGTGGACGGAACACGCGGCCGGGCTTGTCTCCCTTCCCTTCCCGGTATCGGTTCATGG
ATTCGGTTAGATGGGAAACCGCCATCAGTACCAGGTCGTAATCCCACACACTGGCCATGCCGGCCGGCCC
TGCGGAAACCTCTACGTGCCCGTCTGGAAGCTCGTAGCGGATCACCTCGCCAGCTCGTCGGTCACGCTTC
GACAGACGGAAAACGGCCACGTCCATGATGCTGCGACTATCGCGGGTGCCCACGTCATAGAGCATCGGAA
CGAAAAAATCTGGTTGCTCGTCGCCCTTGGGCGGCTTCCTAATCGACGGCGCACCGGCTGCCGGCGGTTG
CCGGGATTCTTTGCGGATTCGATCAGCGGCCGCTTGCCACGATTCACCGGGGCGTGCTTCTGCCTCGATG
CGTTGCCGCTGGGCGGCCTGCGCGGCCTTCAACTTCTCCACCAGGTCATCACCCAGCGCCGCGCCGATTT
GTACCGGGCCGGATGGTTTGCGACCGCTCACGCCGATTCCTCGGGCTTGGGGGTTCCAGTGCCATTGCAG
GGCCGGCAGGCAACCCAGCCGCTTACGCCTGGCCAACCGCCCGTTCCTCCACACATGGGGCATTCCACGG
CGTCGGTGCCTGGTTGTTCTTGATTTTCCATGCCGCCTCCTTTAGCCGCTAAAATTCATCTACTCATTTA
TTCATTTGCTCATTTACTCTGGTAGCTGCGCGATGTATTCAGATAGCAGCTCGGTAATGGTCTTGCCTTG
GCGTACCGCGTACATCTTCAGCTTGGTGTGATCCTCCGCCGGCAACTGAAAGTTGACCCGCTTCATGGCT
GGCGTGTCTGCCAGGCTGGCCAACGTTGCAGCCTTGCTGCTGCGTGCGCTCGGACGGCCGGCACTTAGCG
TGTTTGTGCTTTTGCTCATTTTCTCTTTACCTCATTAACTCAAATGAGTTTTGATTTAATTTCAGCGGCC
AGCGCCTGGACCTCGCGGGCAGCGTCGCCCTCGGGTTCTGATTCAAGAACGGTTGTGCCGGCGGCGGCAG
TGCCTGGGTAGCTCACGCGCTGCGTGATACGGGACTCAAGAATGGGCAGCTCGTACCCGGCCAGCGCCTC
GGCAACCTCACCGCCGATGCGCGTGCCTTTGATCGCCCGCGACACGACAAAGGCCGCTTGTAGCCTTCCA
TCCGTGACCTCAATGCGCTGCTTAACCAGCTCCACCAGGTCGGCGGTGGCCCATATGTCGTAAGGGCTTG
GCTGCACCGGAATCAGCACGAAGTCGGCTGCCTTGATCGCGGACACAGCCAAGTCCGCCGCCTGGGGCGC
TCCGTCGATCACTACGAAGTCGCGCCGGCCGATGGCCTTCACGTCGCGGTCAATCGTCGGGCGGTCGATG
CCGACAACGGTTAGCGGTTGATCTTCCCGCACGGCCGCCCAATCGCGGGCACTGCCCTGGGGATCGGAAT
CGACTAACAGAACATCGGCCCCGGCGAGTTGCAGGGCGCGGGCTAGATGGGTTGCGATGGTCGTCTTGCC
TGACCCGCCTTTCTGGTTAAGTACAGCGATAACCTTCATGCGTTCCCCTTGCGTATTTGTTTATTTACTC
ATCGCATCATATACGCAGCGACCGCATGACGCAAGCTGTTTTACTCAAATACACATCACCTTTTTAGACG
GCGGCGCTCGGTTTCTTCAGCGGCCAAGCTGGCCGGCCAGGCCGCCAGCTTGGCATCAGACAAACCGGCC
AGGATTTCATGCAGCCGCACGGTTGAGACGTGCGCGGGCGGCTCGAACACGTACCCGGCCGCGATCATCT
CCGCCTCGATCTCTTCGGTAATGAAAAACGGTTCGTCCTGGCCGTCCTGGTGCGGTTTCATGCTTGTTCC
TCTTGGCGTTCATTCTCGGCGGCCGCCAGGGCGTCGGCCTCGGTCAATGCGTCCTCACGGAAGGCACCGC
GCCGCCTGGCCTCGGTGGGCGTCACTTCCTCGCTGCGCTCAAGTGCGCGGTACAGGGTCGAGCGATGCAC
GCCAAGCAGTGCAGCCGCCTCTTTCACGGTGCGGCCTTCCTGGTCGATCAGCTCGCGGGCGTGCGCGATC
TGTGCCGGGGTGAGGGTAGGGCGGGGGCCAAACTTCACGCCTCGGGCCTTGGCGGCCTCGCGCCCGCTCC
GGGTGCGGTCGATGATTAGGGAACGCTCGAACTCGGCAATGCCGGCGAACACGGTCAACACCATGCGGCC
GGCCGGCGTGGTGGTGTCGGCCCACGGCTCTGCCAGGCTACGCAGGCCCGCGCCGGCCTCCTGGATGCGC
TCGGCAATGTCCAGTAGGTCGCGGGTGCTGCGGGCCAGGCGGTCTAGCCTGGTCACTGTCACAACGTCGC
CAGGGCGTAGGTGGTCAAGCATCCTGGCCAGCTCCGGGCGGTCGCGCCTGGTGCCGGTGATCTTCTCGGA
AAACAGCTTGGTGCAGCCGGCCGCGTGCAGTTCGGCCCGTTGGTTG
Features (pLannotate 1.2.2; 22 found; start..end, strand, type, name):
    384..408     -  misc_feature   RB T-DNA repeat: right border repeat from nopaline C58 T-DNA
    474..628     -  CDS            lacZα (fragment): LacZα fragment of β-galactosidase; lacZ fragment
    631..666     -  misc_feature   MCS (fragment): pUC18/19 multiple cloning site
   1832..1918    +  CDS            CYP2C1 (fragment): CP2C1_RABIT - Experimental evidence at protein level: Swiss-Prot protein existence level 1. Cytochromes P450 are a group of heme-thiolate monooxygenases. In liver microsomes, this enzyme is involved in an NADPH-dependent electron transport pathway. It oxidizes a variety of structurally unrelated compounds, including steroids, fatty acids, and xenobiotics. From Oryctolagus cuniculus (Rabbit).
   2606..3316    +  CDS            mgfp5: GFP with folding enhancement mutations; mgfp5; suitable for expression in plants due to removal of a cryptic intron
   3938..3955    -  misc_feature   MCS (fragment): pUC18/19 multiple cloning site
   3986..4008    -  protein_bind   lac operator (fragment): The lac repressor binds to the lac operator to inhibit transcription in E. coli. This inhibition can be relieved by adding lactose or isopropyl-β-D-thiogalactopyranoside (IPTG). lac repressor encoded by lacI
   4012..4042    -  promoter       lac promoter: promoter for the E. coli lac operon
   4057..4078    -  protein_bind   CAP binding site: CAP binding activates transcription in the presence of cAMP. E. coli catabolite activator protein
   4091..4179    -  CDS            lacI (fragment): lac repressor; lacI; The lac repressor binds to the lac operator to inhibit transcription in E. coli. This inhibition can be relieved by adding lactose or isopropyl-β-D-thiogalactopyranoside (IPTG).
   4269..4945    +  promoter       CaMV 35S promoter (enhanced): cauliflower mosaic virus 35S promoter with a duplicated enhancer region
   5012..6037    +  CDS            HygR: hygromycin B phosphotransferase confers resistance to hygromycin
   6078..6252    +  polyA_signal   CaMV poly(A) signal: cauliflower mosaic virus polyadenylation signal
   6330..6354    -  misc_feature   LB T-DNA repeat: left border repeat from nopaline C58 T-DNA
   6779..7573    +  CDS            KanR: aminoglycoside phosphotransferase; aphA-3; confers resistance to kanamycin
   7660..8248    +  rep_origin     ori: high-copy-number ColE1/pMB1/pBR322/pUC origin of replication
   8434..8574    -  misc_feature   bom: basis of mobility region from pBR322
   8676..8715    -  CDS            rop (fragment): Rop protein, which maintains plasmids at low copy number; rop
   8918..9112    -  rep_origin     pVS1 oriV: origin of replication for the Pseudomonas plasmid pVS1 (Heeb et al., 2000)
   9178..10251   -  CDS            pVS1 RepA: replication protein from the Pseudomonas plasmid pVS1 (Heeb et al., 2000)
  10680..11309   -  CDS            pVS1 StaA: stability protein from the Pseudomonas plasmid pVS1 (Heeb et al., 2000)
  11869..44      -  CDS            Y4CG_SINFN (fragment) (across the origin): Protein inferred from homology: Swiss-Prot protein existence level 3. From Sinorhizobium fredii (strain NBRC 101917 / NGR234).
