[The description below was written by a language model from this plasmid's Addgene catalogue record and pLannotate feature annotations shown in this document.]
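Description:
UBC1cer60G is a 12.2 kb plant binary vector built on the pCambia1300 backbone, designed for Agrobacterium-mediated T-DNA delivery into plants. Outside the T-DNA it carries a high-copy ColE1/pMB1-type origin with a bom site for propagation in E. coli, the pVS1 oriV together with RepA and StaA for replication and stable maintenance in Agrobacterium, and an aminoglycoside phosphotransferase gene conferring kanamycin resistance for bacterial selection. The nopaline-type right and left border repeats delimit the transferred region. Next to the left border lies the plant selection cassette, in which an enhanced CaMV 35S promoter drives hygromycin phosphotransferase, terminated by the CaMV polyadenylation signal. Remnants of the pUC-derived lacZα/MCS region flank the site where the insert was assembled by Gibson cloning.

The payload is described as a ubiquitously and weakly expressed 60-meric GFP nanocage. The annotation detects mgfp5, a folding-enhanced GFP with a cryptic plant intron removed, and upstream of it a short fragment matching rabbit cytochrome P450 2C1. The "cer" in the name may indicate that this fragment acts as a membrane-targeting peptide, but the record does not say so. The self-assembling cage subunit that would be fused to GFP, the promoter and the terminator are not annotated in the feature table. The plasmid name suggests a UBC1 promoter, consistent with the stated weak ubiquitous expression and the Arabidopsis species field, though this too is not explicitly recorded. Because such a cage assembles a defined number of GFP copies into one particle, it would typically serve as a fluorescence calibration standard. That use fits the associated work on quantitative live imaging of transcription in plant cells.
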