Addgene plasmid #161016: UBC1cer60G
Purpose: ubiquitously weakly expressed 60-meric GFP nanocage
Depositing lab: Krishna Niyogi. Depositing organization: University of California, Berkeley. Publication: Quantitative imaging of RNA polymerase II activity in plants reveals the single-cell basis of tissue-wide transcriptional dynamics. Alamos S, Reimer A, Niyogi KK, Garcia HG. Nat Plants. 2021 Aug;7(8):1037-1049. doi: 10.1038/s41477-021-00976-0. Epub 2021 Aug 9. PubMed 34373604.
Backbone
  Vector backbone: pCambia1300
  Vector type: Plant Expression
Growth in bacteria
  Bacterial resistance: Kanamycin, 50 μg/mL
  Growth temperature: 37°C
  Growth strain: DH5alpha
  Copy number: High Copy
Gene/Insert
  Gene/Insert name: 60meric GFP nanocage
  Species: A. thaliana (mustard weed)
  Cloning method: Gibson Cloning
Terms and licenses: Academic/Nonprofit Terms; Industry Terms: Not Available to Industry
Depositor comments: Please visit https://www.biorxiv.org/content/10.1101/2020.08.30.274621v1 for bioRxiv preprint.
How to cite: UBC1cer60G was a gift from Krishna Niyogi (Addgene plasmid # 161016 ; http://n2t.net/addgene:161016 ; RRID:Addgene_161016)
